LOCUS       Exported 5724 bp ds-DNA circular SYN 12-MAY-2021
DEFINITION  synthetic circular DNA
ACCESSION   .
VERSION     .
KEYWORDS    pMLM290
SOURCE      synthetic DNA construct
  ORGANISM  synthetic DNA construct
REFERENCE   1 (bases 1 to 5724)
  TITLE     OPEN plasmids
REFERENCE   2 (bases 1 to 5724)
  AUTHORS   .
  TITLE     Direct Submission
  JOURNAL   Exported May 12, 2021 from SnapGene Server 1.1.58
            http://www.snapgene.com
FEATURES             Location/Qualifiers
     source          1..5724
                     /organism="synthetic DNA construct"
                     /mol_type="other DNA"
     primer_bind     complement(44..63)
                     /label=pRS-marker
                     /note="pRS vectors, use to sequence yeast selectable
                     marker"
     enhancer        235..614
                     /label=CMV enhancer
                     /note="human cytomegalovirus immediate early enhancer"
     promoter        615..818
                     /label=CMV promoter
                     /note="human cytomegalovirus (CMV) immediate early
                     promoter"
     primer_bind     769..789
                     /label=CMV-F
                     /note="Human CMV immediate early promoter, forward primer"
     primer_bind     863..882
                     /label=T7
                     /note="T7 promoter, forward primer"
     promoter        863..881
                     /label=T7 promoter
                     /note="promoter for bacteriophage T7 RNA polymerase"
     CDS             910..930
                     /codon_start=1
                     /product="nuclear localization signal of SV40 (simian virus
                     40) large T antigen"
                     /label=SV40 NLS
                     /translation="PKKKRKV"
     CDS             940..963
                     /codon_start=1
                     /product="FLAG(R) epitope tag, followed by an enterokinase
                     cleavage site"
                     /label=FLAG
                     /translation="DYKDDDDK"
     CDS             986..1573
                     /codon_start=1
                     /product="nonspecific DNA cleavage domain of the FokI
                     endonuclease (Li et al., 1992)"
                     /label=FokI cleavage domain
                     /note="must dimerize to be catalytically active"
                     /translation="QLVKSELEEKKSELRHKLKYVPHEYIELIEIARNSTQDRILEMKV
                     MEFFMKVYGYRGKHLGGSRKPDGAIYTVGSPIDYGVIVDTKAYSGGYNLPIGQADEMQR
                     YVKENQTRNKHINPNEWWKVYPSSVTEFKFLFVSGHFKGNYKAQLTRLNHKTNCNGAVL
                     SVEELLIGGEMIKAGTLTLEEVRRKFNNGEINF"
     CDS             1589..1630
                     /codon_start=1
                     /product="epitope tag from simian virus 5"
                     /label=V5 tag
                     /translation="GKPIPNPLLGLDST"
     CDS             1640..1657
                     /codon_start=1
                     /product="6xHis affinity tag"
                     /label=6xHis
                     /translation="HHHHHH"
     primer_bind     complement(1680..1697)
                     /label=BGH-rev
                     /note="Bovine growth hormone terminator, reverse primer.
                     Also called BGH reverse"
     polyA_signal    1686..1910
                     /label=bGH poly(A) signal
                     /note="bovine growth hormone polyadenylation signal"
     rep_origin      1956..2384
                     /direction=RIGHT
                     /label=f1 ori
                     /note="f1 bacteriophage origin of replication; arrow
                     indicates direction of (+) strand synthesis"
     primer_bind     complement(2043..2062)
                     /label=F1ori-R
                     /note="F1 origin, reverse primer"
     primer_bind     2253..2274
                     /label=F1ori-F
                     /note="F1 origin, forward primer"
     primer_bind     complement(2393..2413)
                     /label=pBABE 3'
                     /note="SV40 enhancer, reverse primer for pBABE vectors"
     promoter        2398..2727
                     /label=SV40 promoter
                     /note="SV40 enhancer and early promoter"
     rep_origin      2578..2713
                     /label=SV40 ori
                     /note="SV40 origin of replication"
     primer_bind     2640..2659
                     /label=SV40pro-F
                     /note="SV40 promoter/origin, forward primer"
     promoter        2775..2822
                     /label=EM7 promoter
                     /note="synthetic bacterial promoter "
     CDS             2841..3239
                     /codon_start=1
                     /gene="Aspergillus terreus BSD"
                     /product="blasticidin S deaminase"
                     /label=BSD
                     /note="confers resistance to blasticidin"
                     /translation="MAKPLSQEESTLIERATATINSIPISEDYSVASAALSSDGRIFTG
                     VNVYHFTGGPCAELVVLGTAAAAAAGNLTCIVAIGNENRGILSPCGRCRQVLLDLHPGI
                     KAIVKDSDGQPTAVGIRELLPSGYVWEG"
     polyA_signal    3397..3518
                     /label=SV40 poly(A) signal
                     /note="SV40 polyadenylation signal"
     primer_bind     complement(3434..3453)
                     /label=SV40pA-R
                     /note="SV40 polyA, reverse primer"
     primer_bind     3488..3507
                     /label=EBV-rev
                     /note="SV40 polyA terminator, reverse primer"
     primer_bind     complement(3567..3583)
                     /label=M13 rev
                     /note="common sequencing primer, one of multiple similar
                     variants"
     primer_bind     complement(3567..3583)
                     /label=M13 Reverse
                     /note="In lacZ gene. Also called M13-rev"
     primer_bind     complement(3580..3602)
                     /label=M13/pUC Reverse
                     /note="In lacZ gene"
     protein_bind    3591..3607
                     /label=lac operator
                     /bound_moiety="lac repressor encoded by lacI"
                     /note="The lac repressor binds to the lac operator to
                     inhibit transcription in E. coli. This inhibition can be
                     relieved by adding lactose or
                     isopropyl-beta-D-thiogalactopyranoside (IPTG)."
     promoter        complement(3615..3645)
                     /label=lac promoter
                     /note="promoter for the E. coli lac operon"
     protein_bind    3660..3681
                     /label=CAP binding site
                     /bound_moiety="E. coli catabolite activator protein"
                     /note="CAP binding activates transcription in the presence
                     of cAMP."
     primer_bind     complement(3798..3815)
                     /label=L4440
                     /note="L4440 vector, forward primer"
     rep_origin      complement(3969..4557)
                     /direction=LEFT
                     /label=ori
                     /note="high-copy-number ColE1/pMB1/pBR322/pUC origin of
                     replication"
     primer_bind     complement(4049..4068)
                     /label=pBR322ori-F
                     /note="pBR322 origin, forward primer"
     CDS             complement(4728..5588)
                     /codon_start=1
                     /gene="bla"
                     /product="beta-lactamase"
                     /label=AmpR
                     /note="confers resistance to ampicillin, carbenicillin, and
                     related antibiotics"
                     /translation="MSIQHFRVALIPFFAAFCLPVFAHPETLVKVKDAEDQLGARVGYI
                     ELDLNSGKILESFRPEERFPMMSTFKVLLCGAVLSRIDAGQEQLGRRIHYSQNDLVEYS
                     PVTEKHLTDGMTVRELCSAAITMSDNTAANLLLTTIGGPKELTAFLHNMGDHVTRLDRW
                     EPELNEAIPNDERDTTMPVAMATTLRKLLTGELLTLASRQQLIDWMEADKVAGPLLRSA
                     LPAGWFIADKSGAGERGSRGIIAALGPDGKPSRIVVIYTTGSQATMDERNRQIAEIGAS
                     LIKHW"
     primer_bind     5351..5370
                     /label=Amp-R
                     /note="Ampicillin resistance gene, reverse primer"
     promoter        complement(5589..5693)
                     /gene="bla"
                     /label=AmpR promoter
ORIGIN
        1 gacggatcgg gagatctccc gatcccctat ggtgcactct cagtacaatc tgctctgatg
       61 ccgcatagtt aagccagtat ctgctccctg cttgtgtgtt ggaggtcgct gagtagtgcg
      121 cgagcaaaat ttaagctaca acaaggcaag gcttgaccga caattgcatg aagaatctgc
      181 ttagggttag gcgttttgcg ctgcttcgcg atgtacgggc cagatatacg cgttgacatt
      241 gattattgac tagttattaa tagtaatcaa ttacggggtc attagttcat agcccatata
      301 tggagttccg cgttacataa cttacggtaa atggcccgcc tggctgaccg cccaacgacc
      361 cccgcccatt gacgtcaata atgacgtatg ttcccatagt aacgccaata gggactttcc
      421 attgacgtca atgggtggag tatttacggt aaactgccca cttggcagta catcaagtgt
      481 atcatatgcc aagtacgccc cctattgacg tcaatgacgg taaatggccc gcctggcatt
      541 atgcccagta catgacctta tgggactttc ctacttggca gtacatctac gtattagtca
      601 tcgctattac catggtgatg cggttttggc agtacatcaa tgggcgtgga tagcggtttg
      661 actcacgggg atttccaagt ctccacccca ttgacgtcaa tgggagtttg ttttggcacc
      721 aaaatcaacg ggactttcca aaatgtcgta acaactccgc cccattgacg caaatgggcg
      781 gtaggcgtgt acggtgggag gtctatataa gcagagctct ctggctaact agagaaccca
      841 ctgcttactg gcttatcgaa attaatacga ctcactatag ggagacccaa gctggctagc
      901 accatgggac ctaagaaaaa gaggaaggtg gcggccgctg actacaagga tgacgacgat
      961 aaatctagat agtaagcttg gatcccaact agtcaaaagt gaactggagg agaagaaatc
     1021 tgaacttcgt cataaattga aatatgtgcc tcatgaatat attgaattaa ttgaaattgc
     1081 cagaaattcc actcaggata gaattcttga aatgaaggta atggaatttt ttatgaaagt
     1141 ttatggatat agaggtaaac atttgggtgg atcaaggaaa ccggacggag caatttatac
     1201 tgtcggatct cctattgatt acggtgtgat cgtggatact aaagcttata gcggaggtta
     1261 taatctgcca attggccaag cagatgaaat gcaacgatat gtcaaagaaa atcaaacacg
     1321 aaacaaacat atcaacccta atgaatggtg gaaagtctat ccatcttctg taacggaatt
     1381 taagttttta tttgtgagtg gtcactttaa aggaaactac aaagctcagc ttacacgatt
     1441 aaatcataag actaattgta atggagctgt tcttagtgta gaagagcttt taattggtgg
     1501 agaaatgatt aaagccggca cattaacctt agaggaagtg agacggaaat ttaataacgg
     1561 cgagataaac ttttaagggc ccttcgaagg taagcctatc cctaaccctc tcctcggtct
     1621 cgattctacg cgtaccggtc atcatcacca tcaccattga gtttaaaccc gctgatcagc
     1681 ctcgactgtg ccttctagtt gccagccatc tgttgtttgc ccctcccccg tgccttcctt
     1741 gaccctggaa ggtgccactc ccactgtcct ttcctaataa aatgaggaaa ttgcatcgca
     1801 ttgtctgagt aggtgtcatt ctattctggg gggtggggtg gggcaggaca gcaaggggga
     1861 ggattgggaa gacaatagca ggcatgctgg ggatgcggtg ggctctatgg cttctgaggc
     1921 ggaaagaacc agctggggct ctagggggta tccccnnnnn nnnnnnnnnn nnnnnnnnnn
     1981 nnnnnnnnnn nnnnnnnnnn nnnnnnnnnn nnnnnnnnnn nnnnnnnnnn nnnnnnnnnn
     2041 nnnnnnnnnn nnnnnnnnnn nnnnnnnnnn nnnnnnnnnc nnnnnnnnnn nnnnnnnnnn
     2101 nnnnnnnnnn nnnnnnnnnn nnnnnnnnnn nnnnnnnnnn nnnnnnnnnn nnnnnnnnnn
     2161 nnnnnnnnnn nannnnnnnn nnnnnnnnnn nnnnnnnnnn nnnnnnnnnn nnnnnnnnnn
     2221 ncctttgacg ttggagtcca cgttctttaa tagtggactc ttgttccaaa ctggaacaac
     2281 actcaaccct atctcggtct attcttttga tttataaggg attttgccga tttcggccta
     2341 ttggttaaaa aatgagctga tttaacaaaa atttaacgcg aattaattct gtggaatgtg
     2401 tgtcagttag ggtgtggaaa gtccccaggc tccccagcag gcagaagtat gcaaagcatg
     2461 catctcaatt agtcagcaac caggtgtgga aagtccccag gctccccagc aggcagaagt
     2521 atgcaaagca tgcatctcaa ttagtcagca accatagtcc cgcccctaac tccgcccatc
     2581 ccgcccctaa ctccgcccag ttccgcccat tctccgcccc atggctgact aatttttttt
     2641 atttatgcag aggccgaggc cgcctctgcc tctgagctat tccagaagta gtgaggaggc
     2701 ttttttggag gcctaggctt ttgcaaaaag ctcccgggag cttgtatatc cattttcgga
     2761 tctgatcagc acgtgttgac aattaatcat cggcatagta tatcggcata gtataatacg
     2821 acaaggtgag gaactaaacc atggccaagc ctttgtctca agaagaatcc accctcattg
     2881 aaagagcaac ggctacaatc aacagcatcc ccatctctga agactacagc gtcgccagcg
     2941 cagctctctc tagcgacggc cgcatcttca ctggtgtcaa tgtatatcat tttactgggg
     3001 gaccttgtgc agaactcgtg gtgctgggca ctgctgctgc tgcggcagct ggcaacctga
     3061 cttgtatcgt cgcgatcgga aatgagaaca ggggcatctt gagcccctgc ggacggtgcc
     3121 gacaggtgct tctcgatctg catcctggga tcaaagccat agtgaaggac agtgatggac
     3181 agccgacggc agttgggatt cgtgaattgc tgccctctgg ttatgtgtgg gagggctaag
     3241 cacttcgtgg ccgaggagca ggactgacac gtgctacgag atttcgattc caccgccgcc
     3301 ttctatgaaa ggttgggctt cggaatcgtt ttccgggacg ccggctggat gatcctccag
     3361 cgcggggatc tcatgctgga gttcttcgcc caccccaact tgtttattgc agcttataat
     3421 ggttacaaat aaagcaatag catcacaaat ttcacaaata aagcattttt ttcactgcat
     3481 tctagttgtg gtttgtccaa actcatcaat gtatcttatc atgtctgtat accgtcgacc
     3541 tctagctaga gcttggcgta atcatggtca tagctgtttc ctgtgtgaaa ttgttatccg
     3601 ctcacaattc cacacaacat acgagccgga agcataaagt gtaaagcctg gggtgcctaa
     3661 tgagtgagct aactcacatt aattgcgttg cgctcactgc ccgctttcca gtcgggaaac
     3721 ctgtcgtgcc agctgcatta atgaatcggc caacgcgcgg ggagaggcgg tttgcgtatt
     3781 gggcgctctt ccgcttcctc gctcactgac tcgctgcgct cggtcgttcg gctgcggcga
     3841 gcggtatcag ctcactcaaa ggcggtaata cggttatcca cagaatcagg ggataacgca
     3901 ggaaagaaca tgtgagcaaa aggccagcaa aaggccagga accgtaaaaa ggccgcgttg
     3961 ctggcgtttt tccataggct ccgcccccct gacgagcatc acaaaaatcg acgctcaagt
     4021 cagaggtggc gaaacccgac aggactataa agataccagg cgtttccccc tggaagctcc
     4081 ctcgtgcgct ctcctgttcc gaccctgccg cttaccggat acctgtccgc ctttctccct
     4141 tcgggaagcg tggcgctttc tcatagctca cgctgtaggt atctcagttc ggtgtaggtc
     4201 gttcgctcca agctgggctg tgtgcacgaa ccccccgttc agcccgaccg ctgcgcctta
     4261 tccggtaact atcgtcttga gtccaacccg gtaagacacg acttatcgcc actggcagca
     4321 gccactggta acaggattag cagagcgagg tatgtaggcg gtgctacaga gttcttgaag
     4381 tggtggccta actacggcta cactagaaga acagtatttg gtatctgcgc tctgctgaag
     4441 ccagttacct tcggaaaaag agttggtagc tcttgatccg gcaaacaaac caccgctggt
     4501 agcggtggtt tttttgtttg caagcagcag attacgcgca gaaaaaaagg atctcaagaa
     4561 gatcctttga tcttttctac ggggtctgac gctcagtgga acgaaaactc acgttaaggg
     4621 attttggtca tgagattatc aaaaaggatc ttcacctaga tccttttaaa ttaaaaatga
     4681 agttttaaat caatctaaag tatatatgag taaacttggt ctgacagtta ccaatgctta
     4741 atcagtgagg cacctatctc agcgatctgt ctatttcgtt catccatagt tgcctgactc
     4801 cccgtcgtgt agataactac gatacgggag ggcttaccat ctggccccag tgctgcaatg
     4861 ataccgcgag acccacgctc accggctcca gatttatcag caataaacca gccagccgga
     4921 agggccgagc gcagaagtgg tcctgcaact ttatccgcct ccatccagtc tattaattgt
     4981 tgccgggaag ctagagtaag tagttcgcca gttaatagtt tgcgcaacgt tgttgccatt
     5041 gctacaggca tcgtggtgtc acgctcgtcg tttggtatgg cttcattcag ctccggttcc
     5101 caacgatcaa ggcgagttac atgatccccc atgttgtgca aaaaagcggt tagctccttc
     5161 ggtcctccga tcgttgtcag aagtaagttg gccgcagtgt tatcactcat ggttatggca
     5221 gcactgcata attctcttac tgtcatgcca tccgtaagat gcttttctgt gactggtgag
     5281 tactcaacca agtcattctg agaatagtgt atgcggcgac cgagttgctc ttgcccggcg
     5341 tcaatacggg ataataccgc gccacatagc agaactttaa aagtgctcat cattggaaaa
     5401 cgttcttcgg ggcgaaaact ctcaaggatc ttaccgctgt tgagatccag ttcgatgtaa
     5461 cccactcgtg cacccaactg atcttcagca tcttttactt tcaccagcgt ttctgggtga
     5521 gcaaaaacag gaaggcaaaa tgccgcaaaa aagggaataa gggcgacacg gaaatgttga
     5581 atactcatac tcttcctttt tcaatattat tgaagcattt atcagggtta ttgtctcatg
     5641 agcggataca tatttgaatg tatttagaaa aataaacaaa taggggttcc gcgcacattt
     5701 ccccgaaaag tgccacctga cgtc
//
