>Addgene plasmid #21872 | pMLM290 | depositor full sequence | sequence record 10055 | Author sequence
GACGGATCGGGAGATCTCCCGATCCCCTATGGTCGACTCTCAGTACAATCTGCTCTGATGCCGCATAGTT
AAGCCAGTATCTGCTCCCTGCTTGTGTGTTGGAGGTCGCTGAGTAGTGCGCGAGCAAAATTTAAGCTACA
ACAAGGCAAGGCTTGACCGACAATTGCATGAAGAATCTGCTTAGGGTTAGGCGTTTTGCGCTGCTTCGCG
ATGTACGGGCCAGATATACGCGTTGACATTGATTATTGACTAGTTATTAATAGTAATCAATTACGGGGTC
ATTAGTTCATAGCCCATATATGGAGTTCCGCGTTACATAACTTACGGTAAATGGCCCGCCTGGCTGACCG
CCCAACGACCCCCGCCCATTGACGTCAATAATGACGTATGTTCCCATAGTAACGCCAATAGGGACTTTCC
ATTGACGTCAATGGGTGGACTATTTACGGTAAACTGCCCACTTGGCAGTACATCAAGTGTATCATATGCC
AAGTACGCCCCCTATTGACGTCAATGACGGTAAATGGCCCGCCTGGCATTATGCCCAGTACATGACCTTA
TGGGACTTTCCTACTTGGCAGTACATCTACGTATTAGTCATCGCTATTACCATGGTGATGCGGTTTTGGC
AGTACATCAATGGGCGTGGATAGCGGTTTGACTCACGGGGATTTCCAAGTCTCCACCCCATTGACGTCAA
TGGGAGTTTGTTTTGGCACCAAAATCAACGGGACTTTCCAAAATGTCGTAACAACTCCGCCCCATTGACG
CAAATGGGCGGTAGGCGTGTACGGTGGGAGGTCTATATAAGCAGAGCTCTCTGGCTAACTAGAGAACCCA
CTGCTTACTGGCTTATCGAAATTAATACGACTCACTATAGGGAGACCCAAGCTGGCTAGCACCATGGGAC
CTAAGAAAAAGAGGAAGGTGGCGGCCGCTGACTACAAGGATGACGACGATAAATCTAGATAGTAAGCTTG
GATCCCAACTAGTCAAAAGTGAACTGGAGGAGAAGAAATCTGAACTTCGTCATAAATTGAAATATGTGCC
TCATGAATATATTGAATTAATTGAAATTGCCAGAAATTCCACTCAGGATAGAATTCTTGAAATGAAGGTA
ATGGAATTTTTTATGAAAGTTTATGGATATAGAGGTAAACATTTGGGTGGATCAAGGAAACCGGACGGAG
CAATTTATACTGTCGGATCTCCTATTGATTACGGTGTGATCGTGGATACTAAAGCTTATAGCGGAGGTTA
TAATCTGCCAATTGGCCAAGCAGATGAAATGCAACGATATGTCAAAGAAAATCAAACACGAAACAAACAT
ATCAACCCTAATGAATGGTGGAAAGTCTATCCATCTTCTGTAACGGAATTTAAGTTTTTATTTGTGAGTG
GTCACTTTAAAGGAAACTACAAAGCTCAGCTTACACGATTAAATCATAAGACTAATTGTAATGGAGCTGT
TCTTAGTGTAGAAGAGCTTTTAATTGGTGGAGAAATGATTAAAGCCGGCACATTAACCTTAGAGGAAGTG
AGACGGAAATTTAATAACGGCGAGATAAACTTTTAAGGGCCCTTCGAAGGTAAGCCTATCCCTAACCCTC
TCCTCGGTCTCGATTCTACGCGTACCGGTCATCATCACCATCACCATTGAGTTTAAACCCGCTGATCAGC
CTCGACTGTGCCTTCTAGTTGCCAGCCATCTGTTGTTTGCCCCTCCCCCGTGCCTTCCTTGACCCTGGAA
GGTGCCACTCCCACTGTCCTTTCCTAATAAAATGAGGAAATTGCATCGCATTGTCTGAGTAGGTGTCATT
CTATTCTGGGGGGTGGGGTGGGGCAGGACAGCAAGGGGGAGGATTGGGAAGACAATAGCAGGCATGCTGG
GGATGCGGTGGGCTCTATGGCTTCTGAGGCGGAAAGAACCAGCTGGGGCTCTAGGGGGTATCCCC
[124 nt withheld, positions 1956-2079]
CGCCGGCTTTCCCCGTCAAGCTCTAAATCGGGGCA
[57 nt withheld, positions 2115-2171]
A
[49 nt withheld, positions 2173-2221]
CCTTTGACGTTGGAGTCCACGTTCTTTAATAGTGGACTCTTGTTCCAAACTGGAACAACACTCAACCCTA
TCTCGGTCTATTCTTTTGATTTATAAGGGATTTTGGGGATTTCGGCCTATTGGTTAAAAAATGAGCTGAT
TTAACAAAAATTTAACGCGAATTAATTCTGTGGAATGTGTGTCAGTTAGGGTGTGGAAAGTCCCCAGGCT
CCCCAGGCAGGCAGAAGTATGCAAAGCATGCATCTCAATTAGTCAGCAACCAGGTGTGGAAAGTCCCCAG
GCTCCCCAGCAGGCAGAAGTATGCAAAGCATGCATCTCAATTAGTCAGCAACCATAGTCCCGCCCCTAAC
TCCGCCCATCCCGCCCCTAACTCCGCCCAGTTCCGCCCATTCTCCGCCCCATGGCTGACTAATTTTTTTT
ATTTATGCAGAGGCCGAGGCCGCCTCTGCCTCTGAGCTATTCCAGAAGTAGTGAGGAGGCTTTTTTGGAG
GCCTAGGCTTTTGCAAAAAGCTCCCGGGAGCTTGTATATCCATTTTCGGATCTGATCAGCACGTGTTGAC
AATTAATCATCGGCATAGTATATCGGCATAGTATAATACGACAAGGTGAGGAACTAAACCATGGCCAAGC
CTTTGTCTCAAGAAGAATCCACCCTCATTGAAAGAGCAACGGCTACAATCAACAGCATCCCCATCTCTGA
AGACTACAGCGTCGCCAGCGCAGCTCTCTCTAGCGACGGCCGCATCTTCACTGGTGTCAATGTATATCAT
TTTACTGGGGGACCTTGTGCAGAACTCGTGGTGCTGGGCACTGCTGCTGCTGCGGCAGCTGGCAACCTGA
CTTGTATCGTCGCGATCGGAAATGAGAACAGGGGCATCTTGAGCCCCTGCGGACGGTGTCGACAGGTGCT
TCTCGATCTGCATCCTGGGATCAAAGCGATAGTGAAGGACAGTGATGGACAGCCGACGGCAGTTGGGATT
CGTGAATTGCTGCCCTCTGGTTATGTGTGGGAGGGCTAAGCACTTCGTGGCCGAGGAGCAGGACTGACAC
GTGCTACGAGATTTCGATTCCACCGCCGCCTTCTATGAAAGGTTGGGCTTCGGAATCGTTTTCCGGGACG
CCGGCTGGATGATCCTCCAGCGCGGGGATCTCATGCTGGAGTTCTTCGCCCACCCCAACTTGTTTATTGC
AGCTTATAATGGTTACAAATAAAGCAATAGCATCACAAATTTCACAAATAAAGCATTTTTTTCACTGCAT
TCTAGTTGTGGTTTGTCCAAACTCATCAATGTATCTTATCATGTCTGTATACCGTCGACCTCTAGCTAGA
GCTTGGCGTAATCATGGTCATAGCTGTTTCCTGTGTGAAATTGTTATCCGCTCACAATTCCACACAACAT
ACGAGCCGGAAGCATAAAGTGTAAAGCCTGGGGTGCCTAATGAGTGAGCTAACTCACATTAATTGCGTTG
CGCTCACTGCCCGCTTTCCAGTCGGGAAACCTGTCGTGCCAGCTGCATTAATGAATCGGCCAACGCGCGG
GGAGAGGCGGTTTGCGTATTGGGCGCTCTTCCGCTTCCTCGCTCACTGACTCGCTGCGCTCGGTCGTTCG
GCTGCGGCGAGCGGTATCAGCTCACTCAAAGGCGGTAATACGGTTATCCACAGAATCAGGGGATAACGCA
GGAAAGAACATGTGAGCAAAAGGCCAGCAAAAGGCCAGGAACCGTAAAAAGGCCGCGTTGCTGGCGTTTT
TCCATAGGCTCCGCCCCCCTGACGAGCATCACAAAAATCGACGCTCAAGTCAGAGGTGGCGAAACCCGAC
AGGACTATAAAGATACCAGGCGTTTCCCCCTGGAAGCTCCCTCGTGCGCTCTCCTGTTCCGACCCTGCCG
CTTACCGGATACCTGTCCGCCTTTCTCCCTTCGGGAAGCGTGGCGCTTTCTCAATGCTCACGCTGTAGGT
ATCTCAGTTCGGTGTAGGTCGTTCGCTCCAAGCTGGGCTGTGTGCACGAACCCCCCGTTCAGCCCGACCG
CTGCGCCTTATCCGGTAACTATCGTCTTGAGTCCAACCCGGTAAGACACGACTTATCGCCACTGGCAGCA
GCCACTGGTAACAGGATTAGCAGAGCGAGGTATGTAGGCGGTGCTACAGAGTTCTTGAAGTGGTGGCCTA
ACTACGGCTACACTAGAAGGACAGTATTTGGTATCTGCGCTCTGCTGAAGCCAGTTACCTTCGGAAAAAG
AGTTGGTAGCTCTTGATCCGGCAAACAAACCACCGCTGGTAGCGGTGGTTTTTTTGTTTGCAAGCAGCAG
ATTACGCGCAGAAAAAAAGGATCTCAAGAAGATCCTTTGATCTTTTCTACGGGGTCTGACGCTCAGTGGA
ACGAAAACTCACGTTAAGGGATTTTGGTCATGAGATTATCAAAAAGGATCTTCACCTAGATCCTTTTAAA
TTAAAAATGAAGTTTTAAATCAATCTAAAGTATATATGAGTAAACTTGGTCTGACAGTTACCAATGCTTA
ATCAGTGAGGCACCTATCTCAGCGATCTGTCTATTTCGTTCATCCATAGTTGCCTGACTCCCCGTCGTGT
AGATAACTACGATACGGGAGGGCTTACCATCTGGCCCCAGTGCTGCAATGATACCGCGAGACCCACGCTC
ACCGGCTCCAGATTTATCAGCAATAAACCAGCCAGCCGGAAGGGCCGAGCGCAGAAGTGGTCCTGCAACT
TTATCCGCCTCCATCCAGTCTATTAATTGTTGCCGGGAAGCTAGAGTAAGTAGTTCGCCAGTTAATAGTT
TGCGCAACGTTGTTGCCATTGCTACAGGCATCGTGGTGTCACGCTCGTCGTTTGGTATGGCTTCATTCAG
CTCCGGTTCCCAACGATCAAGGCGAGTTACATGATCCCCCATGTTGTGCAAAAAAGCGGTTAGCTCCTTC
GGTCCTCCGATCGTTGTCAGAAGTAAGTTGGCCGCAGTGTTATCACTCATGGTTATGGCAGCACTGCATA
ATTCTCTTACTGTCATGCCATCCGTAAGATGCTTTTCTGTGACTGGTGAGTACTCAACCAAGTCATTCTG
AGAATAGTGTATGCGGCGACCGAGTTGCTCTTGCCCGGCGTCAATACGGGATAATACCGCGCCACATAGC
AGAACTTTAAAAGTGCTCATCATTGGAAAACGTTCTTCGGGGCGAAAACTCTCAAGGATCTTACCGCTGT
TGAGATCCAGTTCGATGTAACCCACTCGTGCACCCAACTGATCTTCAGCATCTTTTACTTTCACCAGCGT
TTCTGGGTGAGCAAAAACAGGAAGGCAAAATGCCGCAAAAAAGGGAATAAGGGCGACACGGAAATGTTGA
ATACTCATACTCTTCCTTTTTCAATATTATTGAAGCATTTATCAGGGTTATTGTCTCATGAGCGGATACA
TATTTGAATGTATTTAGAAAAATAAACAAATAGGGGTTCCGCGCACATTTCCCCGAAAAGTGCCACCTGA
CGTC
Features (pLannotate 1.2.2; 24 found; start..end, strand, type, name):
     36..80      -  misc_feature   bom (fragment): basis of mobility region from pBR322
    235..614     +  enhancer       CMV enhancer: human cytomegalovirus immediate early enhancer
    615..818     +  promoter       CMV promoter: human cytomegalovirus (CMV) immediate early promoter
    814..847     +  LTR            5' LTR (truncated) (fragment): truncated 5' long terminal repeat (LTR) from HIV-1
    863..881     +  promoter       T7 promoter: promoter for bacteriophage T7 RNA polymerase
    943..962     +  CDS            3xFLAG (fragment): three tandem FLAG® epitope tags
    986..1573    +  CDS            FokI cleavage domain: nonspecific DNA cleavage domain of the FokI endonuclease (Li et al., 1992) must dimerize to be catalytically active
   1589..1630    +  CDS            V5 tag: epitope tag from simian virus 5
   1686..1910    +  polyA_signal   bGH poly(A) signal: bovine growth hormone polyadenylation signal
   1914..1935    +  promoter       SV40 promoter (fragment): SV40 enhancer and early promoter
   1956..2384    +  rep_origin     f1 ori (sequence partly withheld): f1 bacteriophage origin of replication; arrow indicates direction of (+) strand synthesis
   2398..2728    +  promoter       SV40 promoter: SV40 enhancer and early promoter
   2776..2823    +  promoter       EM7 promoter: synthetic bacterial promoter&nbsp
   2842..3240    +  CDS            BSD: blasticidin S deaminase; Aspergillus terreus BSD; confers resistance to blasticidin
   3241..3268    +  CDS            BleoR (fragment): antibiotic-binding protein; Sh ble from Streptoalloteichus hindustanus; confers resistance to bleomycin, phleomycin, and Zeocin™
   3278..3403    +  CDS            ble (fragment): BLE_KLEPN - Experimental evidence at protein level: Swiss-Prot protein existence level 1. Binding protein with a strong affinity to the bleomycin family of antibiotics. Binds to CL990; an antimitotic-antibiotic compound. From Klebsiella pneumoniae.
   3398..3519    +  polyA_signal   SV40 poly(A) signal: SV40 polyadenylation signal
   3592..3608    -  protein_bind   lac operator: The lac repressor binds to the lac operator to inhibit transcription in E. coli. This inhibition can be relieved by adding lactose or isopropyl-β-D-thiogalactopyranoside (IPTG). lac repressor encoded by lacI
   3616..3646    -  promoter       lac promoter: promoter for the E. coli lac operon
   3661..3682    -  protein_bind   CAP binding site: CAP binding activates transcription in the presence of cAMP. E. coli catabolite activator protein
   3695..3787    -  CDS            lacI (fragment): lac repressor; lacI; The lac repressor binds to the lac operator to inhibit transcription in E. coli. This inhibition can be relieved by adding lactose or isopropyl-β-D-thiogalactopyranoside (IPTG).
   3970..4558    -  rep_origin     ori: high-copy-number ColE1/pMB1/pBR322/pUC origin of replication
   4729..5589    -  CDS            AmpR: β-lactamase; bla; confers resistance to ampicillin, carbenicillin, and related antibiotics
   5590..5694    -  promoter       AmpR promoter: bla
