[The description below was written by a language model from this plasmid's Addgene catalogue record, the feature table of its GenBank file and pLannotate feature annotations shown in this document.]
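Description:
pMLM290 is an empty-backbone expression vector of about 5.7 kb for building zinc-finger nucleases (ZFNs) intended for mammalian cells and zebrafish. It is maintained in E. coli as a high-copy plasmid through a pUC-type origin and an ampicillin resistance gene. It also carries an f1 origin and a blasticidin S deaminase cassette placed behind both the SV40 early promoter/origin and the bacterial EM7 promoter, followed by an SV40 polyadenylation signal, so blasticidin selection is possible in eukaryotic cells as well as bacteria.

The expression unit is driven by the CMV immediate-early enhancer/promoter. A T7 promoter just downstream could in principle support in vitro transcription, although the record does not state that use. The open reading frame begins with a start codon, an SV40 nuclear localization signal and an N-terminal FLAG tag. Unique XbaI and BamHI sites follow, and then the FokI cleavage domain, a stop codon and the bGH polyadenylation signal. Inserting a zinc-finger array, such as one made by the OPEN method, between XbaI and BamHI produces an in-frame NLS-FLAG-zinc finger-FokI nuclease. V5 and 6xHis sequences are annotated after the FokI domain, but they lie beyond the depositor's stop codon and so should not be part of the protein.

According to the depositor, the plasmid is identical to pST1374 except for two FokI substitutions, E490K and I538K (the "+" variant). These confer heterodimeric behaviour on the cleavage domain, which must dimerize to be active. The associated publication describes targeted mutagenesis in zebrafish with customized ZFNs.
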