Addgene plasmid #21872: pMLM290
Purpose: (Empty Backbone)
Depositing lab: Keith Joung. Depositing organization: Massachusetts General Hospital. Publication: Targeted mutagenesis in zebrafish using customized zinc-finger nucleases. Foley JE, Maeder ML, Pearlberg J, Joung JK, Peterson RT, Yeh JR. Nat Protoc. 2009. 4(12):1855-67. 10.1038/nprot.2009.209 PubMed 20010934.
Backbone
  Vector backbone: pMLM290
  Backbone size (bp): 5725
  Vector type: Mammalian Expression ; zebrafish expression
Growth in bacteria
  Bacterial resistance: Ampicillin, 100 μg/mL
  Growth temperature: 37°C
  Growth strain: DH5alpha
  Copy number: High Copy
Gene/Insert
  Gene/Insert name: None
  Tag / fusion protein: Flag (N terminal on backbone)
  Cloning method: Restriction Enzyme; 5′ cloning site XbaI (not destroyed); 3′ cloning site BamHI (not destroyed)
  Sequencing primers: 5′ CMV-F
Terms and licenses: Academic/Nonprofit Terms; Industry Terms: Not Available to Industry
Depositor comments: Zinc fingers are cloned in between the unique XbaI and BamHI sites. This results in an expression vector which encodes a ZFN with the OPEN zinc finger array fused to the mutant FokI nuclease domain. pMLM290 is identical to pST1374 except that it harbors two mutations in the FokI nuclease domain (E490K and I538K; aka the “+” mutation see Miller et al., Nat. Biotech 2007, PMID 17603475) which confers heterodimeric behavior on these domains. Note that features listed below are relative to the full plasmid sequence provided by the depositing laboratory. 235- 822: CMV promoter / 771-775: CAAT box / 804-808: TATA box / 819: 3' end of hCMV / 904-906: ZFN start codon / 910-930: SV40 nuclease localization signal (NLS) / 940- 963: FLAG tag / 964- 969: XbaI site / 980- 985: BamHI site / 986-1573: FokI nuclease domain / 1304: E490K heterodimer FokI mutation / 1449-1450: I538K heterodimer FokI mutation / 1574-1576: ZFN stop codon / 1686-1910: BGH polyadenylation sequence / 1956-2384: f1 origin / 2411-2720: SV40 early promoter and origin / 2775-2841: EM-7 Promoter / 2842-3240: Blasticidin resistance gene / 3398-3528: SV40 late polyA signal / 3955-4574: pUC origin / 4729-5589: ampicillin (bla) resistance gene (complementary strand) / 5590-5688: bla promoter (complementary strand)
How to cite: pMLM290 was a gift from Keith Joung (Addgene plasmid # 21872 ; http://n2t.net/addgene:21872 ; RRID:Addgene_21872)
