>Addgene plasmid #21872 | pMLM290 | addgene partial sequence | sequence record 41155 | CMV-F 5'-CGCAAATGGGCGGTAGGCGTG-3'
ACTAGAGAACCCACTGCTTACTGGCTTATCGAAATTAATACGACTCACTATAGGGAGACCCAAGCTGGCT
AGCACCATGGGACCTAAGAAAAAGAGGAAGGTGGCGGCCGCTGACTACAAGGATGACGACGATAAATCTA
GATAGTAAGCTTGGATCCCAACTAGTCAAAAGTGAACTGGAGGAGAAGAAATCTGAACTTCGTCATAAAT
TGAAATATGTGCCTCATGAATATATTGAATTAATTGAAATTGCCAGAAATTCCACTCAGGATAGAATTCT
TGAAATGAAGGTAATGGAATTTTTTATGAAAGTTTATGGATATAGAGGTAAACATTTGGGTGGATCAAGG
AAACCGGACGGAGCAATTTATACTGTCGGATCTCCTATTGATTACGGTGTGATCGTGGATACTAAAGCTT
ATAGCGGAGGTTATAATCTGCCAATTGGCCAAGCAGATGAAATGCAACGATATGTCAAAGAAAATCAAAC
ACGAAACAAACATATCAACCCTAATGAATGGTGGAAAGTCTATCCATCTTCTGTAACGGAATTTAAGTTT
TTATTTGTGAGTGGTCACTTTAAAGGAAACTACAAAGCTCAGCTTACACGATTAAATCATAAGACTAATT
GTAATGGAGCTGTTCTTAGTGTAGAAGAGCTTTTAATTGGTGGAGAAATGATTAAAGCCGGCACATTAAC
CTTAGAGGAAGTGAGACGGAAATTTAATAACGGCGAGATAAACTTTTAAGGGCCCTTCGAAGGTAAGCCT
ATCCCTAACCCTCTCCTCGGTCTCGATTCTACGCGTACCGGTCATCATCACCATCACCATTGAGTTTAAA
CCCGCTGATCAGCCTCGACTGTGCCTTCTAGTTGCCAGCC
